>Addgene plasmid #43439 | II-TCTA | depositor partial sequence | sequence record 58704 | II-TCTA sequence 426 bps
CGTCTCGCTTAACCCCAGAGCAGGTCGTGGCCATTGCCTCGAATGGAGGGGGCAAACAGGCGTTGGAAAC
CGTACAACGATTGCTGCCGGTGCTGTGCCAAGCGCACGGACTCACCCCAGAGCAGGTCGTGGCGATCGCA
AGCCACGACGGAGGAAAGCAAGCCTTGGAAACAGTACAGAGGCTGTTGCCTGTGCTGTGCCAAGCGCACG
GCCTCACCCCAGAGCAGGTCGTGGCCATTGCCTCGAATGGAGGGGGCAAACAGGCGTTGGAAACCGTACA
ACGATTGCTGCCGGTGCTGTGCCAAGCGCACGGATTAACCCCAGAGCAGGTCGTGGCAATCGCCTCCAAC
ATTGGCGGGAAACAGGCACTCGAGACTGTCCAGCGCCTGCTTCCCGTGCTGTGCCAAGCGCACGGGCTCA
GAGACG
