>Addgene plasmid #43439 | II-TCTA | addgene partial sequence | sequence record 60557 | M13-F20 5'-TGTAAAACGACGGCCAGT-3'
CTATAGGGCGAATTGGGCCCTCTAGATGCATGCTCGAGCGGCCGCCAGTGTGATGGATATCTGCAGAATT
CGCCCTTAGTATCTTTCCTGTGCCCACGTCTCTGAGCCCGTGCGCTTGGCACAGCACGGGAAGCAGGCGC
TGGACAGTCTCGAGTGCCTGTTTCCCGCCAATGTTGGAGGCGATTGCCACGACCTGCTCTGGGGTTAATC
CGTGCGCTTGGCACAGCACCGGCAGCAATCGTTGTACGGTTTCCAACGCCTGTTTGCCCCCTCCATTCGA
GGCAATGGCCACGACCTGCTCTGGGGTGAGGCCGTGCGCTTGGCACAGCACAGGCAACAGCCTCTGTACT
GTTTCCAAGGCTTGCTTTCCTCCGTCGTGGCTTGCGATCGCCACGACCTGCTCTGGGGTGAGTCCGTGCG
CTTGGCACAGCACCGGCAGCAATCGTTGTACGGTTTCCAACGCCTGTTTGCCCCCTCCATTCGAGGCAAT
GGCCACGACCTGCTCTGGGGTTAAGCGAGACGCGCTAGGACGGCATCTATATAAGGGCGAATTCCAGCAC
ACTGGCGGCCGTTACTAGTGGATCCGAGCTCGGTACCAAGCTTGGCGTAATCATGGTCATAGCTGTTTCC
TGTGTGAAATTGTTATCCGCTCACAATTCCACACAACATACGAGCCGGAAGCATAAAGTGTAAAGCCTGG
GGTGCCTAATGAGTGAGCTAACTCACA
