[The description below was written by a language model from this plasmid's Addgene catalogue record.]
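Description:
II-TCTA is a bacterial cloning plasmid built on the commercial pCRII-TOPO backbone (about 4 kb without insert), carrying a 426 bp synthetic insert introduced by TOPO cloning. It is a high-copy plasmid maintained in E. coli and is selectable with both ampicillin and kanamycin, consistent with the dual resistance markers of this backbone. The listed sequencing primers, T7 on the 5′ side and M13 reverse on the 3′ side, reflect the standard priming sites that flank the TOPO cloning site and allow the insert to be verified from either direction. No feature table is provided, so the exact positions and orientation of the origin, markers and insert cannot be described.

The insert is recorded only by the name II-TCTA and as synthetic. The record does not state its composition, and no promoter or expression elements for it are listed, in keeping with the plasmid being a storage or cloning vector rather than an expression construct. The associated publication describes a TALEN genome-editing system for generating human stem cell-based disease models. The name and size suggest that the insert is a pre-assembled block of TALE repeat modules specifying the four-base target TCTA, with "II" marking its position in a larger array, although this is an inference and not something the record says. Read that way, the plasmid would serve as one member of a library of modular parts from which custom TALE DNA-binding domains are assembled and transferred into a separate nuclease expression vector. It would not be delivered to mammalian cells directly.
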