Addgene plasmid #43439: II-TCTA
Depositing lab: Chad Cowan & Kiran Musunuru. Depositing organization: Harvard University. Publication: A TALEN Genome-Editing System for Generating Human Stem Cell-Based Disease Models. Ding Q, Lee YK, Schaefer EA, Peters DT, Veres A, Kim K, Kuperwasser N, Motola DL, Meissner TB, Hendriks WT, Trevisan M, Gupta RM, Moisan A, Banks E, Friesen M, Schinzel RT, Xia F, Tang A, Xia Y, Figueroa E, Wann A, Ahfeldt T, Daheron L, Zhang F, Rubin LL, Peng LF, Chung RT, Musunuru K, Cowan CA. Cell Stem Cell. 2012 Dec 12. pii: S1934-5909(12)00645-5. doi: 10.1016/j.stem.2012.11.011. PubMed 23246482.
Backbone
  Vector backbone: pCRII-TOPO
  Backbone manufacturer: Invitrogen
  Backbone size w/o insert (bp): 3973
  Vector type: Bacterial Cloning
Growth in bacteria
  Bacterial resistance: Ampicillin and Kanamycin, 100 & 50 μg/mL
  Growth temperature: 37°C
  Growth strain: Top10
  Copy number: High Copy
Gene/Insert
  Gene/Insert name: II-TCTA
  Species: Synthetic
  Insert size (bp): 426
  Cloning method: TOPO Cloning
  Sequencing primers: 5′ T7; 3′ M13-rev
Terms and licenses: Academic/Nonprofit Terms; Industry Terms: Not Available to Industry
How to cite: II-TCTA was a gift from Chad Cowan & Kiran Musunuru (Addgene plasmid # 43439 ; http://n2t.net/addgene:43439 ; RRID:Addgene_43439)
